Addgene plasmid #120390: pGEM4Z globin NB Probe
Purpose: Allows in vitro SP6 Polymerase driven transcription of a beta globin northern blot probe
Depositing lab: Niels Gehring. Depositing organization: Universitaet zu Koeln. Publication: Detection and quantification of RNA decay intermediates using XRN1-resistant reporter transcripts. Voigt F, Gerbracht JV, Boehm V, Horvathova I, Eglinger J, Chao JA, Gehring NH. Nat Protoc. 2019 May;14(5):1603-1633. doi: 10.1038/s41596-019-0152-8. Epub 2019 Apr 24. PubMed 31019309.
Backbone
  Vector backbone: pGEM4Z
  Backbone manufacturer: Promega
  Backbone size w/o insert (bp): 2746
  Total vector size (bp): 2932
  Vector type: Unspecified
Growth in bacteria
  Bacterial resistance: Ampicillin, 100 μg/mL
  Growth temperature: 37°C
  Growth strain: DH5alpha
  Copy number: High Copy
Gene/Insert
  Gene/Insert name: beta globin partial 3' UTR (alt name: HBB 3 'UTR)
  Species: H. sapiens (human)
  Insert size (bp): 1
  Cloning method: Restriction Enzyme; 5′ cloning site XmaI (not destroyed); 3′ cloning site BamHI (not destroyed)
  Sequencing primers: 5′ GTTTTCCCAGTCACGAC
Terms and licenses: Academic/Nonprofit Terms; Industry Terms: Not Available to Industry
How to cite: pGEM4Z globin NB Probe was a gift from Niels Gehring (Addgene plasmid # 120390 ; http://n2t.net/addgene:120390 ; RRID:Addgene_120390)
