[The description below was written by a language model from this plasmid's Addgene catalogue record and pLannotate feature annotations shown in this document.]
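Description:
pGEM4Z globin NB Probe is a small (2,932 bp) in vitro transcription template built on Promega's pGEM4Z backbone, a standard E. coli cloning vector in which a pUC-type multiple cloning site is flanked by opposing bacteriophage SP6 and T7 RNA polymerase promoters. It is propagated in bacteria from a high-copy ColE1/pUC-type origin and selected with ampicillin through the β-lactamase (AmpR) gene and its own promoter. The remaining annotated elements (lac promoter, lac operator, CAP binding site, lacZα and short lacI, rop and bom fragments) are backbone remnants of the pUC/pBR322 lineage and play no role in the probe's use.

The insert is a short piece of human β-globin (HBB), catalogued as a partial 3′ UTR and cloned between XmaI and BamHI sites. The recorded insert size of 1 bp is clearly a placeholder; the difference between total and backbone sizes suggests a fragment of a little under 200 bp. The feature table annotates this region as a fragment of the β-globin polyadenylation signal plus an adjacent stretch matched to HBB coding sequence (the automated hit is to a monkey orthologue, reflecting sequence conservation rather than the stated human origin), so the fragment may extend from the end of the coding region into the 3′ UTR. Both features lie on the minus strand relative to the SP6 promoter, so SP6 transcription yields an antisense RNA complementary to β-globin mRNA. In line with the stated purpose, the plasmid is used to generate riboprobes for northern blot detection of β-globin-based reporter transcripts, here in the context of analysing RNA decay intermediates.
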