Features (pLannotate 1.2.2; 16 found; start..end, strand, type, name):
    105..123     +  promoter       SP6 promoter: promoter for bacteriophage SP6 RNA polymerase
    128..149     +  misc_feature   MCS (fragment): pUC18/19 multiple cloning site
    150..191     -  polyA_signal   β-globin poly(A) (fragment): human β-globin polyadenylation signal
    195..317     -  CDS            HBB: HBB_COLGU - Experimental evidence at transcript level: Swiss-Prot protein existence level 2. Involved in oxygen transport from the lung to the various peripheral tissues. From Colobus guereza (Mantled guereza) (Eastern black-and-white colobus monkey).
    334..370     +  misc_feature   MCS (fragment): pUC18/19 multiple cloning site
    376..394     -  promoter       T7 promoter: promoter for bacteriophage T7 RNA polymerase
    437..453     -  protein_bind   lac operator: The lac repressor binds to the lac operator to inhibit transcription in E. coli. This inhibition can be relieved by adding lactose or isopropyl-β-D-thiogalactopyranoside (IPTG). lac repressor encoded by lacI
    461..491     -  promoter       lac promoter: promoter for the E. coli lac operon
    506..527     -  protein_bind   CAP binding site: CAP binding activates transcription in the presence of cAMP. E. coli catabolite activator protein
    540..632     -  CDS            lacI (fragment): lac repressor; lacI; The lac repressor binds to the lac operator to inhibit transcription in E. coli. This inhibition can be relieved by adding lactose or isopropyl-β-D-thiogalactopyranoside (IPTG).
    815..1403    -  rep_origin     ori: high-copy-number ColE1/pMB1/pBR322/pUC origin of replication
   1574..2434    -  CDS            AmpR: β-lactamase; bla; confers resistance to ampicillin, carbenicillin, and related antibiotics
   2435..2539    -  promoter       AmpR promoter: bla
   2634..2669    +  CDS            rop (fragment): Rop protein, which maintains plasmids at low copy number; rop
   2771..2870    +  misc_feature   bom (fragment): basis of mobility region from pBR322
   2876..101     -  CDS            lacZα (fragment) (across the origin): LacZα fragment of β-galactosidase; lacZ fragment
>Addgene plasmid #120390 | pGEM4Z globin NB Probe | addgene full sequence | sequence record 233254 | Addgene NGS Result
ATTACGCCAGCTGGCGAAAGGGGGATGTGCTGCAAGGCGATTAAGTTGGGTAACGCCAGGGTTTTCCCAG
TCACGACGTTGTAAAACGACGGCCAGTGAATTGGATTTAGGTGACACTATAGAATACGAATTCGAGCTCG
GTACCCGGGCAAAGGAACCTTTAATAGAAATTGGACAGCAAGAAAGCGAGCTTAGTGATACTTGTGGGCC
AGGGCATTAGCCACACCAGCCACCACTTTCTGATAGGCAGCCTGCACTGGTGGGGTGAATTCTTTGCCAA
AGTGATGGGCCAGCACACAGACCAGCACGTTGCCCAGGAGCCTGAAGTTCTCAGGGATCCTCTAGAGTCG
ACCTGCAGGCATGCAAGCTTGTCTCCCTATAGTGAGTCGTATTAGAGCTTGGCGTAATCATGGTCATAGC
TGTTTCCTGTGTGAAATTGTTATCCGCTCACAATTCCACACAACATACGAGCCGGAAGCATAAAGTGTAA
AGCCTGGGGTGCCTAATGAGTGAGCTAACTCACATTAATTGCGTTGCGCTCACTGCCCGCTTTCCAGTCG
GGAAACCTGTCGTGCCAGCTGCATTAATGAATCGGCCAACGCGCGGGGAGAGGCGGTTTGCGTATTGGGC
GCTCTTCCGCTTCCTCGCTCACTGACTCGCTGCGCTCGGTCGTTCGGCTGCGGCGAGCGGTATCAGCTCA
CTCAAAGGCGGTAATACGGTTATCCACAGAATCAGGGGATAACGCAGGAAAGAACATGTGAGCAAAAGGC
CAGCAAAAGGCCAGGAACCGTAAAAAGGCCGCGTTGCTGGCGTTTTTCCATAGGCTCCGCCCCCCTGACG
AGCATCACAAAAATCGACGCTCAAGTCAGAGGTGGCGAAACCCGACAGGACTATAAAGATACCAGGCGTT
TCCCCCTGGAAGCTCCCTCGTGCGCTCTCCTGTTCCGACCCTGCCGCTTACCGGATACCTGTCCGCCTTT
CTCCCTTCGGGAAGCGTGGCGCTTTCTCATAGCTCACGCTGTAGGTATCTCAGTTCGGTGTAGGTCGTTC
GCTCCAAGCTGGGCTGTGTGCACGAACCCCCCGTTCAGCCCGACCGCTGCGCCTTATCCGGTAACTATCG
TCTTGAGTCCAACCCGGTAAGACACGACTTATCGCCACTGGCAGCAGCCACTGGTAACAGGATTAGCAGA
GCGAGGTATGTAGGCGGTGCTACAGAGTTCTTGAAGTGGTGGCCTAACTACGGCTACACTAGAAGAACAG
TATTTGGTATCTGCGCTCTGCTGAAGCCAGTTACCTTCGGAAAAAGAGTTGGTAGCTCTTGATCCGGCAA
ACAAACCACCGCTGGTAGCGGTGGTTTTTTTGTTTGCAAGCAGCAGATTACGCGCAGAAAAAAAGGATCT
CAAGAAGATCCTTTGATCTTTTCTACGGGGTCTGACGCTCAGTGGAACGAAAACTCACGTTAAGGGATTT
TGGTCATGAGATTATCAAAAAGGATCTTCACCTAGATCCTTTTAAATTAAAAATGAAGTTTTAAATCAAT
CTAAAGTATATATGAGTAAACTTGGTCTGACAGTTACCAATGCTTAATCAGTGAGGCACCTATCTCAGCG
ATCTGTCTATTTCGTTCATCCATAGTTGCCTGACTCCCCGTCGTGTAGATAACTACGATACGGGAGGGCT
TACCATCTGGCCCCAGTGCTGCAATGATACCGCGAGACCCACGCTCACCGGCTCCAGATTTATCAGCAAT
AAACCAGCCAGCCGGAAGGGCCGAGCGCAGAAGTGGTCCTGCAACTTTATCCGCCTCCATCCAGTCTATT
AATTGTTGCCGGGAAGCTAGAGTAAGTAGTTCGCCAGTTAATAGTTTGCGCAACGTTGTTGCCATTGCTA
CAGGCATCGTGGTGTCACGCTCGTCGTTTGGTATGGCTTCATTCAGCTCCGGTTCCCAACGATCAAGGCG
AGTTACATGATCCCCCATGTTGTGCAAAAAAGCGGTTAGCTCCTTCGGTCCTCCGATCGTTGTCAGAAGT
AAGTTGGCCGCAGTGTTATCACTCATGGTTATGGCAGCACTGCATAATTCTCTTACTGTCATGCCATCCG
TAAGATGCTTTTCTGTGACTGGTGAGTACTCAACCAAGTCATTCTGAGAATAGTGTATGCGGCGACCGAG
TTGCTCTTGCCCGGCGTCAATACGGGATAATACCGCGCCACATAGCAGAACTTTAAAAGTGCTCATCATT
GGAAAACGTTCTTCGGGGCGAAAACTCTCAAGGATCTTACCGCTGTTGAGATCCAGTTCGATGTAACCCA
CTCGTGCACCCAACTGATCTTCAGCATCTTTTACTTTCACCAGCGTTTCTGGGTGAGCAAAAACAGGAAG
GCAAAATGCCGCAAAAAAGGGAATAAGGGCGACACGGAAATGTTGAATACTCATACTCTTCCTTTTTCAA
TATTATTGAAGCATTTATCAGGGTTATTGTCTCATGAGCGGATACATATTTGAATGTATTTAGAAAAATA
AACAAATAGGGGTTCCGCGCACATTTCCCCGAAAAGTGCCACCTGACGTCTAAGAAACCATTATTATCAT
GACATTAACCTATAAAAATAGGCGTATCACGAGGCCCTTTCGTCTCGCGCGTTTCGGTGATGACGGTGAA
AACCTCTGACACATGCAGCTCCCGGAGACGGTCACAGCTTGTCTGTAAGCGGATGCCGGGAGCAGACAAG
CCCGTCAGGGCGCGTCAGCGGGTGTTGGCGGGTGTCGGGGCTGGCTTAACTATGCGGCATCAGAGCAGAT
TGTACTGAGAGTGCACCATATGCGGTGTGAAATACCGCACAGATGCGTAAGGAGAAAATACCGCATCAGG
CGCCATTCGCCATTCAGGCTGCGCAACTGTTGGGAAGGGCGATCGGTGCGGGCCTCTTCGCT
